Addgene plasmid #12429: pUHD-AML1-ETO
Depositing lab: Dong-Er Zhang. Depositing organization: Scripps California (The Scripps Research Institute). Publication: Analysis of the role of AML1-ETO in leukemogenesis, using an inducible transgenic mouse model. Rhoades KL, Hetherington CJ, Harakawa N, Yergeau DA, Zhou L, Liu LQ, Little MT, Tenen DG, Zhang DE. Blood. 2000 Sep 15. 96(6):2108-15. PubMed 10979955.
Backbone
  Vector backbone: pUHD10-3
  Backbone size w/o insert (bp): 3146
  Vector type: Mammalian Expression
Growth in bacteria
  Bacterial resistance: Ampicillin, 100 μg/mL
  Growth temperature: 37°C
  Growth strain: DH5alpha
  Copy number: High Copy
Gene/Insert
  Gene/Insert name: AML1-ETO (alt names: AML1; ETO)
  Species: H. sapiens (human)
  Entrez Gene: RUNX1 (a.k.a. AML1, AML1-EVI-1, AMLCR1, CBF2alpha, CBFA2, EVI-1, PEBP2aB, PEBP2alpha); RUNX1T1 (a.k.a. AML1-MTG8, AML1T1, CBFA2T1, CDR, ETO, MTG8, ZMYND2)
  Cloning method: Restriction Enzyme; 5′ cloning site XbaI (not destroyed)
  Sequencing primers: 5′ LNCX; 3′ EBV rev
Terms and licenses: Academic/Nonprofit Terms; Industry Terms: Not Available to Industry
How to cite: pUHD-AML1-ETO was a gift from Dong-Er Zhang (Addgene plasmid # 12429 ; http://n2t.net/addgene:12429 ; RRID:Addgene_12429)
