[The description below was written by a language model from this plasmid's Addgene catalogue record.]
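Description:
pUHD-AML1-ETO is a mammalian expression plasmid built on the pUHD10-3 backbone (about 3.1 kb without insert) and carrying the human AML1-ETO fusion cDNA. It is maintained in E. coli as a high-copy plasmid under ampicillin selection. The record does not list a mammalian selection marker, a feature table or the insert size, so the exact layout of the regulatory elements cannot be confirmed from the information given. The insert was placed by restriction cloning, with an XbaI site retained at the 5′ junction.

The payload joins sequences from RUNX1 (AML1, CBFA2) and RUNX1T1 (ETO, MTG8). It corresponds to the chimeric transcription factor produced by the t(8;21) translocation associated with acute myeloid leukaemia, in which the DNA-binding Runt domain of RUNX1 is fused to most of the ETO co-repressor. The promoter is not stated in the record. However, pUHD10-3 is generally known as a response vector of the tetracycline-regulated (Tet) expression system. In that vector, a minimal CMV promoter preceded by tet operator repeats drives the cloned gene only when a tetracycline-controlled transactivator is supplied from a separate construct. Expression can then be switched on or off with tetracycline or doxycycline.

This design fits the associated publication, which describes an inducible transgenic mouse model for studying the role of AML1-ETO in leukemogenesis. The plasmid is therefore suited to conditional, regulated expression of the fusion oncoprotein in transactivator-expressing mammalian cells, or as a source of a tet-responsive transgene. No epitope tags or reporters are recorded.
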