>Addgene plasmid #12429 | pUHD-AML1-ETO | addgene partial sequence | sequence record 19837 | LNCX 5'-AGCTCGTTTAGTGAACCGTCAGATC-3'
CTCCNTAGAAGACACCGGGACCGATCCAGCCTCCGCGGCCCCGAATTCGAGCTCGGTACCCGGGGATCCT
CTAGAACTAGTGGATCCGTTGTGATGCGTATCCCCGTAGATGCCAGCACGAGCCGCCGCTTCACGCCGCC
TTCCACCGCGCTGAGCCCAGGCAAGATGAGCGAGGCGTTGCCGCTGGGCGCCCCGGACGCCGGCGCTGCC
CTGGCCGGCAAGCTGAGGAGCGGCGACCGCAGCATGGTGGAGGTGCTGGCCGACCACCCGGGCGAGCTGG
TGCGCACCGACAGCCCCAACTTCCTCTGCTCCGTGCTGCCTACGCACTGGCGCTGCAACAAGACCCTGCC
CATCGCTTTCAAGGTGGTGGCCCTAGGGGATGTTCCAGATGGCACTCTGGTCACTGTGATGGCTGGCAAT
GATGAAAACTACTCGGCTGAGCTGAGAAATGCTACCGCAGCCATGAAGAACCAGGTTGCAAGATTTAATG
ACCTCAGGTTTGTCGGTCGAAGTGGAAGAGGGAAAAGCTTCACTCTGACCATCACTGTCTTCACAAACCC
ACCGCAAGTCGCCACCTACCACAGAGCCATCAAAATCACAGTGGATGGGCCCCGAGAACCTCGAAATCGT
ACTGAGAAGCACTCCACAATGCCAGACTCACCTGTGGATGTGAAGACGCAATCTAGGCTGACTCCTCCAA
CAATGCCACCTCCCCCAACTACTCAAGGAGCTCCAAGAACCAGTTCATTTACACCGACAACGTTAACTAA
TGGCACGAGCCATTCTCCTACAGCCTTGAATGGCGCCCCCTCACCACCCAATGGCTTCAGCAATGGGCCT
TCCTCTTCTTCCTCCTCCTCTCTGGCTAATCAACAGCTGCCCCCAGCCTGTGGTGCCAGGCAACTCAGCA
AGCTGAAAAGGTTCCNN
